Addgene plasmid #102890: PB-tight-DDdCas9VPH-T2A-GFP-IRES-Neo
Purpose: PiggyBac construct with doxycyline inducible TRE-tight promoter expression of TMP inducible DDdCas9VP192-p65-HSF1 activator followed by T2A-EGFP as a reporter and IRES-Neo as selection
Depositing lab: Timo Otonkoski. Depositing organization: University of Helsinki. Publication: Human pluripotent reprogramming with CRISPR activators. Weltner J, Balboa D, Katayama S, Bespalov M, Krjutskov K, Jouhilahti EM, Trokovic R, Kere J, Otonkoski T. Nat Commun. 2018 Jul 6;9(1):2643. doi: 10.1038/s41467-018-05067-x. PubMed 29980666.
Backbone
  Vector backbone: PB-tight
  Vector type: Mammalian Expression, CRISPR
  Selectable markers: Neomycin (select with G418)
Growth in bacteria
  Bacterial resistance: Ampicillin, 100 μg/mL
  Growth temperature: 37°C
  Growth strain: DH5alpha
  Copy number: High Copy
Gene/Insert
  Gene/Insert name: DDdCas9VP192-p65-HSF1-T2A-GFP-IRES-Neo
  Mutation: D10A, H840A
  Promoter: TRE-tight
  Cloning method: Restriction Enzyme; 5′ cloning site unknown (unknown if destroyed); 3′ cloning site unknown (unknown if destroyed)
  Sequencing primers: 5′ unknown
Terms and licenses: Academic/Nonprofit Terms; Industry Terms: Not Available to Industry
How to cite: PB-tight-DDdCas9VPH-T2A-GFP-IRES-Neo was a gift from Timo Otonkoski (Addgene plasmid # 102890 ; http://n2t.net/addgene:102890 ; RRID:Addgene_102890)
