[The description below was written by a language model from this plasmid's Addgene catalogue record and pLannotate feature annotations shown in this document.]
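Description:
PB-tight-DDdCas9VPH-T2A-GFP-IRES-Neo is a 13.7 kb piggyBac transposon plasmid for mammalian expression of a doubly inducible CRISPR activator. It is propagated in E. coli as a high-copy plasmid with a ColE1/pUC-type origin and ampicillin resistance (AmpR), and it also carries an f1 origin. The two annotated sequence records (depositor and NGS) have the same length and the same features, differing only in their start point. The automated annotation does not call the piggyBac terminal repeats or the T2A peptide, although the catalogue entry describes both. The gap between the HSF1 and EGFP features is where the T2A would lie.

The payload is a single transcription unit driven by the TRE-tight promoter (seven tet operators upstream of a minimal CMV promoter) and terminated by a bGH polyadenylation signal. It encodes an E. coli DHFR-derived destabilisation domain, an HA tag fragment, and S. pyogenes Cas9 made catalytically dead by D10A and H840A. dCas9 is followed by four VP48 blocks (together VP192), then the p65 (RelA) and HSF1 activation domains. T2A-linked EGFP reports expression, and an EMCV IRES drives a neomycin phosphotransferase for G418 selection of integrated cells.

Control operates at two levels. Transcription requires doxycycline and a Tet transactivator; only short tetR and VP16-like fragments are annotated upstream of the promoter, so the transactivator is presumably supplied separately. The fusion protein is stabilised by trimethoprim binding to the DHFR domain. Several small annotated fragments (attR1, lac elements, ble, Mos) appear to be cloning remnants. Guide RNAs are not encoded here. The associated publication used CRISPR activators of this kind for human pluripotent reprogramming through activation of endogenous genes.
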