Features (pLannotate 1.2.2; 36 found; start..end, strand, type, name):
     24..128     +  promoter       AmpR promoter: bla
    129..989     +  CDS            AmpR: β-lactamase; bla; confers resistance to ampicillin, carbenicillin, and related antibiotics
   1160..1748    +  rep_origin     ori: high-copy-number ColE1/pMB1/pBR322/pUC origin of replication
   1931..2023    +  CDS            lacI (fragment): lac repressor; lacI; The lac repressor binds to the lac operator to inhibit transcription in E. coli. This inhibition can be relieved by adding lactose or isopropyl-β-D-thiogalactopyranoside (IPTG).
   2036..2057    +  protein_bind   CAP binding site: CAP binding activates transcription in the presence of cAMP. E. coli catabolite activator protein
   2072..2102    +  promoter       lac promoter: promoter for the E. coli lac operon
   2106..2128    +  protein_bind   lac operator (fragment): The lac repressor binds to the lac operator to inhibit transcription in E. coli. This inhibition can be relieved by adding lactose or isopropyl-β-D-thiogalactopyranoside (IPTG). lac repressor encoded by lacI
   2171..2189    +  promoter       T3 promoter: promoter for bacteriophage T3 RNA polymerase
   2484..2582    +  CDS            tetR (fragment): TETR2_ECOLX - Experimental evidence at protein level: Swiss-Prot protein existence level 1. TetR is the repressor of the tetracycline resistance element; its N-terminal region forms a helix-turn-helix structure and binds DNA. Binding of tetracycline to TetR reduces the repressor affinity for the tetracycline resistance gene (tetA) promoter operator sites. From Escherichia coli.
   2592..2702    +  CDS            VP48: 3 tandem repeats of the minimal activation domain of herpes simplex virus VP16 (Cheng et al., 2013)
   2739..3053    +  promoter       tight TRE promoter: Tet-responsive promoter PTight, consisting of seven tet operator sequences followed by the minimal CMV promoter
   3168..3202    +  LTR            3' LTR (ΔU3) (fragment): self-inactivating 3' long terminal repeat (LTR) from Moloney murine leukemia virus
   3205..3245    +  intron         β-globin intron (fragment): intron from rabbit β-globin gene
   3312..3787    +  CDS            ecDHFR (fragment): E. coli dihydrofolate reductase; folA
   3813..3840    +  CDS            3xHA (fragment): three tandem HA epitope tags
   3873..7973    +  CDS            Cas9: Cas9 (Csn1) endonuclease from the Streptococcus pyogenes Type II CRISPR/Cas system generates RNA-guided double strand breaks in DNA
   8034..8144    +  CDS            VP48: 3 tandem repeats of the minimal activation domain of herpes simplex virus VP16 (Cheng et al., 2013)
   8196..8306    +  CDS            VP48: 3 tandem repeats of the minimal activation domain of herpes simplex virus VP16 (Cheng et al., 2013)
   8358..8468    +  CDS            VP48: 3 tandem repeats of the minimal activation domain of herpes simplex virus VP16 (Cheng et al., 2013)
   8520..8630    +  CDS            VP48: 3 tandem repeats of the minimal activation domain of herpes simplex virus VP16 (Cheng et al., 2013)
   8679..9221    +  CDS            Rela (fragment): TF65_MOUSE - Also known as Nfkb3. Experimental evidence at protein level: Swiss-Prot protein existence level 1. NF-kappa-B is a pleiotropic transcription factor present in almost all cell types and is the endpoint of a series of signal transduction events that are initiated by a vast array of stimuli related to many biological processes such as inflammation, immunity, differentiation, cell growth, tumorigenesis and apoptosis. NF-kappa-B is a homo- or heterodimeric complex formed by the Rel-like domain- containing proteins RELA/p65, RELB, NFKB1/p105, NFKB1/p50, REL and NFKB2/p52. The heterodime
   9246..9617    +  CDS            HSF1: C-terminal activation domain from the human heat shock transcription factor HSF1
   9699..10418   +  CDS            EGFP: the original enhanced GFP (Yang et al., 1996) mammalian codon-optimized
  10551..11013   +  misc_feature   IRES: internal ribosome entry site (IRES) of the encephalomyocarditis virus (EMCV)
  11032..11821   +  CDS            NeoR/KanR (fragment): aminoglycoside phosphotransferase from Tn5; aph(3')-II (or nptII); confers resistance to neomycin, kanamycin, and G418 (Geneticin®)
  11828..11896   +  CDS            ble (fragment): BLE_KLEPN - Experimental evidence at protein level: Swiss-Prot protein existence level 1. Binding protein with a strong affinity to the bleomycin family of antibiotics. Binds to CL990; an antimitotic-antibiotic compound. From Klebsiella pneumoniae.
  11992..12063   +  CDS            Mos (fragment): MOS_MOUSE - Experimental evidence at transcript level: Swiss-Prot protein existence level 2. From Mus musculus (Mouse).
  12129..12353   +  polyA_signal   bGH poly(A) signal: bovine growth hormone polyadenylation signal
  12422..12444   -  protein_bind   lac operator (fragment): The lac repressor binds to the lac operator to inhibit transcription in E. coli. This inhibition can be relieved by adding lactose or isopropyl-β-D-thiogalactopyranoside (IPTG). lac repressor encoded by lacI
  12448..12478   -  promoter       lac promoter: promoter for the E. coli lac operon
  12493..12514   -  protein_bind   CAP binding site: CAP binding activates transcription in the presence of cAMP. E. coli catabolite activator protein
  12527..12566   -  CDS            lacI (fragment): lac repressor; lacI; The lac repressor binds to the lac operator to inhibit transcription in E. coli. This inhibition can be relieved by adding lactose or isopropyl-β-D-thiogalactopyranoside (IPTG).
  12573..12697   -  protein_bind   attR1: mutant version of attR; recombination site for the Gateway® LR reaction LR Clonase™
  13051..13069   -  promoter       T7 promoter: promoter for bacteriophage T7 RNA polymerase
  13077..13232   +  CDS            lacZα (fragment): LacZα fragment of β-galactosidase; lacZ fragment
  13237..13665   +  rep_origin     f1 ori (sequence partly withheld): f1 bacteriophage origin of replication; arrow indicates direction of (+) strand synthesis
>Addgene plasmid #102890 | PB-tight-DDdCas9VPH-T2A-GFP-IRES-Neo | depositor full sequence | sequence record 194725 | PB-tight-DDdCas9VPH-T2A-GFP-IRES-Neo sequence 13694 bps
GTGGCACTTTTCGGGGAAATGTGCGCGGAACCCCTATTTGTTTATTTTTCTAAATACATTCAAATATGTA
TCCGCTCATGAGACAATAACCCTGATAAATGCTTCAATAATATTGAAAAAGGAAGAGTATGAGTATTCAA
CATTTCCGTGTCGCCCTTATTCCCTTTTTTGCGGCATTTTGCCTTCCTGTTTTTGCTCACCCAGAAACGC
TGGTGAAAGTAAAAGATGCTGAAGATCAGTTGGGTGCACGAGTGGGTTACATCGAACTGGATCTCAACAG
CGGTAAGATCCTTGAGAGTTTTCGCCCCGAAGAACGTTTTCCAATGATGAGCACTTTTAAAGTTCTGCTA
TGTGGCGCGGTATTATCCCGTATTGACGCCGGGCAAGAGCAACTCGGTCGCCGCATACACTATTCTCAGA
ATGACTTGGTTGAGTACTCACCAGTCACAGAAAAGCATCTTACGGATGGCATGACAGTAAGAGAATTATG
CAGTGCTGCCATAACCATGAGTGATAACACTGCGGCCAACTTACTTCTGACAACGATCGGAGGACCGAAG
GAGCTAACCGCTTTTTTGCACAACATGGGGGATCATGTAACTCGCCTTGATCGTTGGGAACCGGAGCTGA
ATGAAGCCATACCAAACGACGAGCGTGACACCACGATGCCTGTAGCAATGGCAACAACGTTGCGCAAACT
ATTAACTGGCGAACTACTTACTCTAGCTTCCCGGCAACAATTAATAGACTGGATGGAGGCGGATAAAGTT
GCAGGACCACTTCTGCGCTCGGCCCTTCCGGCTGGCTGGTTTATTGCTGATAAATCTGGAGCCGGTGAGC
GTGGGTCTCGCGGTATCATTGCAGCACTGGGGCCAGATGGTAAGCCCTCCCGTATCGTAGTTATCTACAC
GACGGGGAGTCAGGCAACTATGGATGAACGAAATAGACAGATCGCTGAGATAGGTGCCTCACTGATTAAG
CATTGGTAACTGTCAGACCAAGTTTACTCATATATACTTTAGATTGATTTAAAACTTCATTTTTAATTTA
AAAGGATCTAGGTGAAGATCCTTTTTGATAATCTCATGACCAAAATCCCTTAACGTGAGTTTTCGTTCCA
CTGAGCGTCAGACCCCGTAGAAAAGATCAAAGGATCTTCTTGAGATCCTTTTTTTCTGCGCGTAATCTGC
TGCTTGCAAACAAAAAAACCACCGCTACCAGCGGTGGTTTGTTTGCCGGATCAAGAGCTACCAACTCTTT
TTCCGAAGGTAACTGGCTTCAGCAGAGCGCAGATACCAAATACTGTCCTTCTAGTGTAGCCGTAGTTAGG
CCACCACTTCAAGAACTCTGTAGCACCGCCTACATACCTCGCTCTGCTAATCCTGTTACCAGTGGCTGCT
GCCAGTGGCGATAAGTCGTGTCTTACCGGGTTGGACTCAAGACGATAGTTACCGGATAAGGCGCAGCGGT
CGGGCTGAACGGGGGGTTCGTGCACACAGCCCAGCTTGGAGCGAACGACCTACACCGAACTGAGATACCT
ACAGCGTGAGCTATGAGAAAGCGCCACGCTTCCCGAAGGGAGAAAGGCGGACAGGTATCCGGTAAGCGGC
AGGGTCGGAACAGGAGAGCGCACGAGGGAGCTTCCAGGGGGAAACGCCTGGTATCTTTATAGTCCTGTCG
GGTTTCGCCACCTCTGACTTGAGCGTCGATTTTTGTGATGCTCGTCAGGGGGGCGGAGCCTATGGAAAAA
CGCCAGCAACGCGGCCTTTTTACGGTTCCTGGCCTTTTGCTGGCCTTTTGCTCACATGTTCTTTCCTGCG
TTATCCCCTGATTCTGTGGATAACCGTATTACCGCCTTTGAGTGAGCTGATACCGCTCGCCGCAGCCGAA
CGACCGAGCGCAGCGAGTCAGTGAGCGAGGAAGCGGAAGAGCGCCCAATACGCAAACCGCCTCTCCCCGC
GCGTTGGCCGATTCATTAATGCAGCTGGCACGACAGGTTTCCCGACTGGAAAGCGGGCAGTGAGCGCAAC
GCAATTAATGTGAGTTAGCTCACTCATTAGGCACCCCAGGCTTTACACTTTATGCTTCCGGCTCGTATGT
TGTGTGGAATTGTGAGCGGATAACAATTTCACACAGGAAACAGCTATGACCATGATTACGCCAAGCGCGC
AATTAACCCTCACTAAAGGGAACAAAAGCTGGATTAATTAAGCGGCCGCATACGCGTATACTAGATTAAC
CCTAGAAAGATAATCATATTGTGACGTACGTTAAAGATAATCATGCGTAAAATTGACGCATGTGTTTTAT
CGGTCTGTATATCGAGGTTTATTTATTAATTTGAATAGATATTAAGTTTTATTATATTTACACTTACATA
CTAATAATAAATTCAACAAACAATTTATTTATGTTTATTTATTTATTAAAAAAAAACAAAAACTCAAAAT
TTCTTCTATAAAGTAACAAAACTTTTAACTAGAATTGAGCTGTTCGACCGGCAGGGAGCCGAACCTGCCT
TCCTTTTCGGCCTGGAACTAATCATATGTGGCCTGGAGAAACAGCTAAAGTGCGAAAGCGGCGGGCCGGC
CGACGCCCTTGACGATTTTGACTTAGACATGCTCCCAGCCGATGCCCTTGACGACTTTGACCTTGATATG
CTGCCTGCTGACGCTCTTGACGATTTTGACCTTGACATGCTCCCCGGGTAACTAGAATTGTAAATGCATT
CAAACGTCGAGTTTACTCCCTATCAGTGATAGAGAACGTATGTCGAGTTTACTCCCTATCAGTGATAGAG
AACGATGTCGAGTTTACTCCCTATCAGTGATAGAGAACGTATGTCGAGTTTACTCCCTATCAGTGATAGA
GAACGTATGTCGAGTTTACTCCCTATCAGTGATAGAGAACGTATGTCGAGTTTATCCCTATCAGTGATAG
AGAACGTATGTCGAGTTTACTCCCTATCAGTGATAGAGAACGTATGTCGAGGTAGGCGTGTACGGTGGGA
GGCCTATATAAGCAGAGCTCGTTTAGTGAACCGTCAGATCGCCTGGAGAAGGATCCGCGGCCGCGCCGGC
TCTAGATCGCGAACGCGTGAATTGTAAATGCATTCAAACGTCGACGATAAAATAAAAGATTTTATTTAGT
CTCCAGAAAAAGGGGGGAATGAAAGACCCCACCTGTAGGTTTGGCAAGCTAGAGCCTCTGCTAACCATGT
TCATGCCTTCTTCTTTTTCNTACAGCTCCTGGGCAACGTGCTGGTTATTGTGCTGTCTCATCATTTTGGC
AAAGAATTGGGATCCGCCACCATGATCAGTCTGATTGCGGCGTTAGCGGTAGATTACGTTATCGGCATGG
AAAACGCCATGCCGTGGAACCTGCCTGCCGATCTCGCCTGGTTTAAACGCAACACCTTAAATAAACCCGT
GATTATGGGCCGCCATACCTGGGAATCAATCGGTCGTCCGTTGCCAGGACGCAAAAATATTATCCTCAGC
AGTCAACCGAGTACGGACGATCGCGTAACGTGGGTGAAGTCGGTGGATGAAGCCATCGCGGCGTGTGGTG
ACGTACCAGAAATCATGGTGATTGGCGGCGGTCGCGTTATTGAACAGTTCTTGCCAAAAGCGCAAAAACT
GTATCTGACGCATATCGACGCAGAAGTGGAAGGCGACACCCATTTCCCGGATTACGAGCCGGATGACTGG
GAATCGGTATTCAGCGAATTCCACGATGCTGATGCGCAGAACTCTCACAGCTATTGCTTTGAGATTCTGG
AGCGGCGAGGCTCCGGAACCGGTGCCACCATGTACCCATACGATGTTCCAGATTACGCTTCGCCGAAGAA
AAAGCGCAAGGTCGAAGCGTCCGACAAGAAGTACAGCATCGGCCTGGCCATCGGCACCAACTCTGTGGGC
TGGGCCGTGATCACCGACGAGTACAAGGTGCCCAGCAAGAAATTCAAGGTGCTGGGCAACACCGACCGGC
ACAGCATCAAGAAGAACCTGATCGGAGCCCTGCTGTTCGACAGCGGCGAAACAGCCGAGGCCACCCGGCT
GAAGAGAACCGCCAGAAGAAGATACACCAGACGGAAGAACCGGATCTGCTATCTGCAAGAGATCTTCAGC
AACGAGATGGCCAAGGTGGACGACAGCTTCTTCCACAGACTGGAAGAGTCCTTCCTGGTGGAAGAGGATA
AGAAGCACGAGCGGCACCCCATCTTCGGCAACATCGTGGACGAGGTGGCCTACCACGAGAAGTACCCCAC
CATCTACCACCTGAGAAAGAAACTGGTGGACAGCACCGACAAGGCCGACCTGCGGCTGATCTATCTGGCC
CTGGCCCACATGATCAAGTTCCGGGGCCACTTCCTGATCGAGGGCGACCTGAACCCCGACAACAGCGACG
TGGACAAGCTGTTCATCCAGCTGGTGCAGACCTACAACCAGCTGTTCGAGGAAAACCCCATCAACGCCAG
CGGCGTGGACGCCAAGGCCATCCTGTCTGCCAGACTGAGCAAGAGCAGACGGCTGGAAAATCTGATCGCC
CAGCTGCCCGGCGAGAAGAAGAATGGCCTGTTCGGCAACCTGATTGCCCTGAGCCTGGGCCTGACCCCCA
ACTTCAAGAGCAACTTCGACCTGGCCGAGGATGCCAAACTGCAGCTGAGCAAGGACACCTACGACGACGA
CCTGGACAACCTGCTGGCCCAGATCGGCGACCAGTACGCCGACCTGTTTCTGGCCGCCAAGAACCTGTCC
GACGCCATCCTGCTGAGCGACATCCTGAGAGTGAACACCGAGATCACCAAGGCCCCCCTGAGCGCCTCTA
TGATCAAGAGATACGACGAGCACCACCAGGACCTGACCCTGCTGAAAGCTCTCGTGCGGCAGCAGCTGCC
TGAGAAGTACAAAGAGATTTTCTTCGACCAGAGCAAGAACGGCTACGCCGGCTACATTGACGGCGGAGCC
AGCCAGGAAGAGTTCTACAAGTTCATCAAGCCCATCCTGGAAAAGATGGACGGCACCGAGGAACTGCTCG
TGAAGCTGAACAGAGAGGACCTGCTGCGGAAGCAGCGGACCTTCGACAACGGCAGCATCCCCCACCAGAT
CCACCTGGGAGAGCTGCACGCCATTCTGCGGCGGCAGGAAGATTTTTACCCATTCCTGAAGGACAACCGG
GAAAAGATCGAGAAGATCCTGACCTTCCGCATCCCCTACTACGTGGGCCCTCTGGCCAGGGGAAACAGCA
GATTCGCCTGGATGACCAGAAAGAGCGAGGAAACCATCACCCCCTGGAACTTCGAGGAAGTGGTGGACAA
GGGCGCTTCCGCCCAGAGCTTCATCGAGCGGATGACCAACTTCGATAAGAACCTGCCCAACGAGAAGGTG
CTGCCCAAGCACAGCCTGCTGTACGAGTACTTCACCGTGTATAACGAGCTGACCAAAGTGAAATACGTGA
CCGAGGGAATGAGAAAGCCCGCCTTCCTGAGCGGCGAGCAGAAAAAGGCCATCGTGGACCTGCTGTTCAA
GACCAACCGGAAAGTGACCGTGAAGCAGCTGAAAGAGGACTACTTCAAGAAAATCGAGTGCTTCGACTCC
GTGGAAATCTCCGGCGTGGAAGATCGGTTCAACGCCTCCCTGGGCACATACCACGATCTGCTGAAAATTA
TCAAGGACAAGGACTTCCTGGACAATGAGGAAAACGAGGACATTCTGGAAGATATCGTGCTGACCCTGAC
ACTGTTTGAGGACAGAGAGATGATCGAGGAACGGCTGAAAACCTATGCCCACCTGTTCGACGACAAAGTG
ATGAAGCAGCTGAAGCGGCGGAGATACACCGGCTGGGGCAGGCTGAGCCGGAAGCTGATCAACGGCATCC
GGGACAAGCAGTCCGGCAAGACAATCCTGGATTTCCTGAAGTCCGACGGCTTCGCCAACAGAAACTTCAT
GCAGCTGATCCACGACGACAGCCTGACCTTTAAAGAGGACATCCAGAAAGCCCAGGTGTCCGGCCAGGGC
GATAGCCTGCACGAGCACATTGCCAATCTGGCCGGCAGCCCCGCCATTAAGAAGGGCATCCTGCAGACAG
TGAAGGTGGTGGACGAGCTCGTGAAAGTGATGGGCCGGCACAAGCCCGAGAACATCGTGATCGAAATGGC
CAGAGAGAACCAGACCACCCAGAAGGGACAGAAGAACAGCCGCGAGAGAATGAAGCGGATCGAAGAGGGC
ATCAAAGAGCTGGGCAGCCAGATCCTGAAAGAACACCCCGTGGAAAACACCCAGCTGCAGAACGAGAAGC
TGTACCTGTACTACCTGCAGAATGGGCGGGATATGTACGTGGACCAGGAACTGGACATCAACCGGCTGTC
CGACTACGATGTCGACGCCATCGTGCCTCAGAGCTTTCTGAAGGACGACTCCATCGACAACAAGGTGCTG
ACCAGAAGCGACAAGAACCGGGGCAAGAGCGACAACGTGCCCTCCGAAGAGGTCGTGAAGAAGATGAAGA
ACTACTGGCGGCAGCTGCTGAACGCCAAGCTGATTACCCAGAGAAAGTTCGACAATCTGACCAAGGCCGA
GAGAGGCGGCCTGAGCGAACTGGATAAGGCCGGCTTCATCAAGAGACAGCTGGTGGAAACCCGGCAGATC
ACAAAGCACGTGGCACAGATCCTGGACTCCCGGATGAACACTAAGTACGACGAGAATGACAAGCTGATCC
GGGAAGTGAAAGTGATCACCCTGAAGTCCAAGCTGGTGTCCGATTTCCGGAAGGATTTCCAGTTTTACAA
AGTGCGCGAGATCAACAACTACCACCACGCCCACGACGCCTACCTGAACGCCGTCGTGGGAACCGCCCTG
ATCAAAAAGTACCCTAAGCTGGAAAGCGAGTTCGTGTACGGCGACTACAAGGTGTACGACGTGCGGAAGA
TGATCGCCAAGAGCGAGCAGGAAATCGGCAAGGCTACCGCCAAGTACTTCTTCTACAGCAACATCATGAA
CTTTTTCAAGACCGAGATTACCCTGGCCAACGGCGAGATCCGGAAGCGGCCTCTGATCGAGACAAACGGC
GAAACCGGGGAGATCGTGTGGGATAAGGGCCGGGATTTTGCCACCGTGCGGAAAGTGCTGAGCATGCCCC
AAGTGAATATCGTGAAAAAGACCGAGGTGCAGACAGGCGGCTTCAGCAAAGAGTCTATCCTGCCCAAGAG
GAACAGCGATAAGCTGATCGCCAGAAAGAAGGACTGGGACCCTAAGAAGTACGGCGGCTTCGACAGCCCC
ACCGTGGCCTATTCTGTGCTGGTGGTGGCCAAAGTGGAAAAGGGCAAGTCCAAGAAACTGAAGAGTGTGA
AAGAGCTGCTGGGGATCACCATCATGGAAAGAAGCAGCTTCGAGAAGAATCCCATCGACTTTCTGGAAGC
CAAGGGCTACAAAGAAGTGAAAAAGGACCTGATCATCAAGCTGCCTAAGTACTCCCTGTTCGAGCTGGAA
AACGGCCGGAAGAGAATGCTGGCCTCTGCCGGCGAACTGCAGAAGGGAAACGAACTGGCCCTGCCCTCCA
AATATGTGAACTTCCTGTACCTGGCCAGCCACTATGAGAAGCTGAAGGGCTCCCCCGAGGATAATGAGCA
GAAACAGCTGTTTGTGGAACAGCACAAGCACTACCTGGACGAGATCATCGAGCAGATCAGCGAGTTCTCC
AAGAGAGTGATCCTGGCCGACGCTAATCTGGACAAAGTGCTGTCCGCCTACAACAAGCACCGGGATAAGC
CCATCAGAGAGCAGGCCGAGAATATCATCCACCTGTTTACCCTGACCAATCTGGGAGCCCCTGCCGCCTT
CAAGTACTTTGACACCACCATCGACCGGAAGAGGTACACCAGCACCAAAGAGGTGCTGGACGCCACCCTG
ATCCACCAGAGCATCACCGGCCTGTACGAGACACGGATCGACCTGTCTCAGCTGGGAGGCGACAGCCCCA
AGAAGAAGAGAAAGGTGGAGGCCAGCCTCGAGTGCGAAAGCGGCGGGCCGGCCGACGCCCTTGACGATTT
TGACTTAGACATGCTCCCAGCCGATGCCCTTGACGACTTTGACCTTGATATGCTGCCTGCTGACGCTCTT
GACGATTTTGACCTTGACATGCTCCCCGGGTCACTACCCAGCGCTAGCGTCGAGTGCGAAAGCGGCGGGC
CGGCCGACGCCCTTGACGATTTTGACTTAGACATGCTCCCAGCCGATGCCCTTGACGACTTTGACCTTGA
TATGCTGCCTGCTGACGCTCTTGACGATTTTGACCTTGACATGCTCCCCGGGTCACTACCCAGCGCTAGC
GTCGAGTGCGAAAGCGGCGGGCCGGCCGACGCCCTTGACGATTTTGACTTAGACATGCTCCCAGCCGATG
CCCTTGACGACTTTGACCTTGATATGCTGCCTGCTGACGCTCTTGACGATTTTGACCTTGACATGCTCCC
CGGGTCACTACCCAGCGCTAGCGTCGAGTGCGAAAGCGGCGGGCCGGCCGACGCCCTTGACGATTTTGAC
TTAGACATGCTCCCAGCCGATGCCCTTGACGACTTTGACCTTGATATGCTGCCTGCTGACGCTCTTGACG
ATTTTGACCTTGACATGCTCCCCGGGTCACTACCCAGCGCTAGCGTCGAGTTCGAAGGCAGCGGCGGGCC
TTCAGGGCAGATCAGCAACCAGGCCCTGGCTCTGGCCCCTAGCTCCGCTCCAGTGCTGGCCCAGACTATG
GTGCCCTCTAGTGCTATGGTGCCTCTGGCCCAGCCACCTGCTCCAGCCCCTGTGCTGACCCCAGGACCAC
CCCAGTCACTGAGCGCTCCAGTGCCCAAGTCTACACAGGCCGGCGAGGGGACTCTGAGTGAAGCTCTGCT
GCACCTGCAGTTCGACGCTGATGAGGACCTGGGAGCTCTGCTGGGGAACAGCACCGATCCCGGAGTGTTC
ACAGATCTGGCCTCCGTGGACAACTCTGAGTTTCAGCAGCTGCTGAATCAGGGCGTGTCCATGTCTCATA
GTACAGCCGAACCAATGCTGATGGAGTACCCCGAAGCCATTACCCGGCTGGTGACCGGCAGCCAGCGGCC
CCCCGACCCCGCTCCAACTCCCCTGGGAACCAGCGGCCTGCCTAATGGGCTGTCCGGAGATGAAGACTTC
TCAAGCATCGCTGATATGGACTTTAGTGCCCTGCTGTCACAGATTTCCTCTAGTGGGCAGGGAGGAGGTG
GAAGCGGCTTCAGCGTGGACACCAGTGCCCTGCTGGACCTGTTCAGCCCCTCGGTGACCGTGCCCGACAT
GAGCCTGCCTGACCTTGACAGCAGCCTGGCCAGTATCCAAGAGCTCCTGTCTCCCCAGGAGCCCCCCAGG
CCTCCCGAGGCAGAGAACAGCAGCCCGGATTCAGGGAAGCAGCTGGTGCACTACACAGCGCAGCCGCTGT
TCCTGCTGGACCCCGGCTCCGTGGACACCGGGAGCAACGACCTGCCGGTGCTGTTTGAGCTGGGAGAGGG
CTCCTACTTCTCCGAAGGGGACGGCTTCGCCGAGGACCCCACCATCTCCCTGCTGACAGGCTCGGAGCCT
CCCAAAGCCAAGGACCCCACTGTCTCCTCTAGCGTCGACGGCTCCGGAGAGGGCAGAGGAAGTCTGCTAA
CATGCGGTGACGTCGAGGAGAATCCTGGCCCAATCGATATGGTGAGCAAGGGCGAGGAGCTGTTCACCGG
GGTGGTGCCCATCCTGGTCGAGCTGGACGGCGACGTAAACGGCCACAAGTTCAGCGTGTCCGGCGAGGGC
GAGGGCGATGCCACCTACGGCAAGCTGACCCTGAAGTTCATCTGCACCACCGGCAAGCTGCCCGTGCCCT
GGCCCACCCTCGTGACCACCCTGACCTACGGCGTGCAGTGCTTCAGCCGCTACCCCGACCACATGAAGCA
GCACGACTTCTTCAAGTCCGCCATGCCCGAAGGCTACGTCCAGGAGCGCACCATCTTCTTCAAGGACGAC
GGCAACTACAAGACCCGCGCCGAGGTGAAGTTCGAGGGCGACACCCTGGTGAACCGCATCGAGCTGAAGG
GCATCGACTTCAAGGAGGACGGCAACATCCTGGGGCACAAGCTGGAGTACAACTACAACAGCCACAACGT
CTATATCATGGCCGACAAGCAGAAGAACGGCATCAAGGTGAACTTCAAGATCCGCCACAACATCGAGGAC
GGCAGCGTGCAGCTCGCCGACCACTACCAGCAGAACACCCCCATCGGCGACGGCCCCGTGCTGCTGCCCG
ACAACCACTACCTGAGCACCCAGTCCGCCCTGAGCAAAGACCCCAACGAGAAGCGCGATCACATGGTCCT
GCTGGAGTTCGTGACCGCCGCCGGGATCACTCTCGGCATGGACGAGCTGTACAAGTAATTTAAAGAATTC
CGCCCCCCCCCCCTCTCCCTCCCCCCCCCCTAACGTTACTGGCCGAAGCCGCTTGGAATAAGGCCGGTGT
GCGTTTGTCTATATGTTATTTTCCACCATATTGCCGTCTTTTGGCAATGTGAGGGCCCGGAAACCTGGCC
CTGTCTTCTTGACGAGCATTCCTAGGGGTCTTTCCCCTCTCGCCAAAGGAATGCAAGGTCTGTTGAATGT
CGTGAAGGAAGCAGTTCCTCTGGAAGCTTCTTGAAGACAAACAACGTCTGTAGCGACCCTTTGCAGGCAG
CGGAACCCCCCACCTGGCGACAGGTGCCTCTGCGGCCAAAAGCCACGTGTATAAGATACACCTGCAAAGG
CGGCACAACCCCAGTGCCACGTTGTGAGTTGGATAGTTGTGGAAAGAGTCAAATGGCTCTCCTCAAGCGT
ATTCAACAAGGGGCTGAAGGATGCCCAGAAGGTACCCCATTGTATGGGATCTGATCTGGGGCCTCGGTGC
ACATGCTTTACATGTGTTTAGTCGAGGTTAAAAAAACGTCTAGGCCCCCCGAACCACGGGGACGTGGTTT
TCCTTTGAAAAACACGATGATAAGCTTGCCACAACCATGGCTGAACAAGATGGATTGCACGCAGGTTCTC
CGGCCGCTTGGGTGGAGAGGCTATTCGGCTATGACTGGGCACAACAGACAATCGGCTGCTCTGATGCCGC
CGTGTTCCGGCTGTCAGCGCAGGGGCGCCCGGTTCTTTTTGTCAAGACCGACCTGTCCGGTGCCCTGAAT
GAACTGCAGGACGAGGCAGCGCGGCTATCGTGGCTGGCCACGACGGGCGTTCCTTGCGCAGCTGTGCTCG
ACGTTGTCACTGAAGCGGGAAGGGACTGGCTGCTATTGGGCGAAGTGCCGGGGCAGGATCTCCTGTCATC
TCACCTTGCTCCTGCCGAGAAAGTATCCATCATGGCTGATGCAATGCGGCGGCTGCATACGCTTGATCCG
GCTACCTGCCCATTCGACCACCAAGCGAAACATCGCATCGAGCGAGCACGTACTCGGATGGAAGCCGGTC
TTGTCGATCAGGATGATCTGGACGAAGAGCATCAGGGGCTCGCGCCAGCCGAACTGTTCGCCAGGCTCAA
GGCGCGCATGCCCGACGGCGAGGATCTCGTCGTGACCCATGGCGATGCCTGCTTGCCGAATATCATGGTG
GAAAATGGCCGCTTTTCTGGATTCATCGACTGTGGCCGGCTGGGTGTGGCGGACCGCTATCAGGACATAG
CGTTGGCTACCCGTGATATTGCTGAAGAGCTTGGCGGCGAATGGGCTGACCGCTTCCTCGTGCTTTACGG
TATCGCCGCTCCCGATTCGCAGCGCATCGCCTTCTATCGCCTTCTTGACGAGTTCTTCTGAGCGGGATCG
GCTAGAGTCGACCCGGACGGGACGCTCCTGCGCCTGATACAGAACGAATTGCTTGCAGGCATCTCATGAG
TGTGTCTTCCCGTTTTCCGCCTGAGGTCACTGCGTGGATGGAGCGCTGGCGCCTGCTGCGCGACGGCGAG
CTGCTCACCACCCACTCGAGGGCTGCAGCGCTGCAGAGGCCGAGTGCAGAACTGCTCCAAAGGGACCTCA
AGGCTTTCCGAGGGACACTAGGCTGACTCCATCGAGCCAGTGTAGAGATAAGCTTATCGATGATCTAGAG
CTCGCTGATCAGCCTCGACTGTGCCTTCTAGTTGCCAGCCATCTGTTGTTTGCCCCTCCCCCGTGCCTTC
CTTGACCCTGGAAGGTGCCACTCCCACTGTCCTTTCCTAATAAAATGAGGAAATTGCATCGCATTGTCTG
AGTAGGTGTCATTCTATTCTGGGGGGTGGGGTGGGGCAGGACAGCAAGGGGGAGGATTGGGAAGACAATA
GCAGGCATGCTGGGGATGCGGTGGGCTCTATGGCTTCTGAGGCGGAAAGAACCTGCAGCCCAAGCTTGGC
GTAATCATGGTCATAGCTGTTTCCTGTGTGAAATTGTTATCCGCTCACAATTCCACACAACATACGAGCC
GGAAGCATAAAGTGTAAAGCCTGGGGTGCCTAATGAGTGAGCTAACTCACATTAATTGCGTTGCGCTCAC
TGCCCGCTTTCCAGTCGGGAAACCTGTCGTGCCAGCGGATCCCATAGTGACTGGATATGTTGTGTTTTAC
AGTATTATGTAGTCTGTTTTTTATGCAAAATCTAATTTAATATATTGATATTTATATCATTTTACGTTTC
TCGTTCAGCTTTTTTGTACAAACTTGTGCTAGCATTCTAGTTGATATCTATAACAAGAAAATATATATAT
AATAAGTTATCACGTAAGTAGAACATGAAATAACAATATAATTATCGTATGAGTTAAATCTTAAAAGTCA
CGTAAAAGATAATCATGCGTCATTTTGACTCACGCGGTCGTTATAGTTCAAAATCAGTGACACTTACCGC
ATTGACAAGCACGCCTCACGGGAGCTCCAAGCGGCGACTGAGATGTCCTAAATGCACAGCGACGGATTCG
CGCTATTTAGAAAGAGAGAGCAATATTTCAAGAATGCATGCGTCAATTTTACGCAGACTATCTTTCTAGG
GTTAATCTAGAATGGCGCGCCCCAATTCGCCCTATAGTGAGTCGTATTACGCGCGCTCACTGGCCGTCGT
TTTACAACGTCGTGACTGGGAAAACCCTGGCGTTACCCAACTTAATCGCCTTGCAGCACATCCCCCTTTC
GCCAGCTGGCGTAATAGCGAAGAGGCCCGCACCGATCGCCCTTCCCAACAGTTGCGCAGCCTGAATGGCG
AATGGG
[124 nt withheld, positions 13237-13360]
C
[91 nt withheld, positions 13362-13452]
A
[49 nt withheld, positions 13454-13502]
CCTTTGACGTTGGAGTCCACGTTCTTT
[37 nt withheld, positions 13530-13566]
ACCCTATCTCGGTCTATTCTTTTGATTTATAAGGGATTTTGCCGATTTCGGCCTATTGGTTAAAAAATGA
GCTGATTTAACAAAAATTTAACGCGAATTTTAACAAAATATTAACGCTTACAATTTAG
