Features (pLannotate 1.2.2; 36 found; start..end, strand, type, name):
      1..22      +  protein_bind   CAP binding site: CAP binding activates transcription in the presence of cAMP. E. coli catabolite activator protein
     37..67      +  promoter       lac promoter: promoter for the E. coli lac operon
     71..93      +  protein_bind   lac operator (fragment): The lac repressor binds to the lac operator to inhibit transcription in E. coli. This inhibition can be relieved by adding lactose or isopropyl-β-D-thiogalactopyranoside (IPTG). lac repressor encoded by lacI
    136..154     +  promoter       T3 promoter: promoter for bacteriophage T3 RNA polymerase
    449..547     +  CDS            tetR (fragment): TETR2_ECOLX - Experimental evidence at protein level: Swiss-Prot protein existence level 1. TetR is the repressor of the tetracycline resistance element; its N-terminal region forms a helix-turn-helix structure and binds DNA. Binding of tetracycline to TetR reduces the repressor affinity for the tetracycline resistance gene (tetA) promoter operator sites. From Escherichia coli.
    557..667     +  CDS            VP48: 3 tandem repeats of the minimal activation domain of herpes simplex virus VP16 (Cheng et al., 2013)
    704..1018    +  promoter       tight TRE promoter: Tet-responsive promoter PTight, consisting of seven tet operator sequences followed by the minimal CMV promoter
   1133..1167    +  LTR            3' LTR (ΔU3) (fragment): self-inactivating 3' long terminal repeat (LTR) from Moloney murine leukemia virus
   1170..1210    +  intron         β-globin intron (fragment): intron from rabbit β-globin gene
   1277..1752    +  CDS            ecDHFR (fragment): E. coli dihydrofolate reductase; folA
   1778..1805    +  CDS            3xHA (fragment): three tandem HA epitope tags
   1838..5938    +  CDS            Cas9: Cas9 (Csn1) endonuclease from the Streptococcus pyogenes Type II CRISPR/Cas system generates RNA-guided double strand breaks in DNA
   5999..6109    +  CDS            VP48: 3 tandem repeats of the minimal activation domain of herpes simplex virus VP16 (Cheng et al., 2013)
   6161..6271    +  CDS            VP48: 3 tandem repeats of the minimal activation domain of herpes simplex virus VP16 (Cheng et al., 2013)
   6323..6433    +  CDS            VP48: 3 tandem repeats of the minimal activation domain of herpes simplex virus VP16 (Cheng et al., 2013)
   6485..6595    +  CDS            VP48: 3 tandem repeats of the minimal activation domain of herpes simplex virus VP16 (Cheng et al., 2013)
   6644..7186    +  CDS            Rela (fragment): TF65_MOUSE - Also known as Nfkb3. Experimental evidence at protein level: Swiss-Prot protein existence level 1. NF-kappa-B is a pleiotropic transcription factor present in almost all cell types and is the endpoint of a series of signal transduction events that are initiated by a vast array of stimuli related to many biological processes such as inflammation, immunity, differentiation, cell growth, tumorigenesis and apoptosis. NF-kappa-B is a homo- or heterodimeric complex formed by the Rel-like domain- containing proteins RELA/p65, RELB, NFKB1/p105, NFKB1/p50, REL and NFKB2/p52. The heterodime
   7211..7582    +  CDS            HSF1: C-terminal activation domain from the human heat shock transcription factor HSF1
   7664..8383    +  CDS            EGFP: the original enhanced GFP (Yang et al., 1996) mammalian codon-optimized
   8516..8978    +  misc_feature   IRES: internal ribosome entry site (IRES) of the encephalomyocarditis virus (EMCV)
   8997..9786    +  CDS            NeoR/KanR (fragment): aminoglycoside phosphotransferase from Tn5; aph(3')-II (or nptII); confers resistance to neomycin, kanamycin, and G418 (Geneticin®)
   9793..9861    +  CDS            ble (fragment): BLE_KLEPN - Experimental evidence at protein level: Swiss-Prot protein existence level 1. Binding protein with a strong affinity to the bleomycin family of antibiotics. Binds to CL990; an antimitotic-antibiotic compound. From Klebsiella pneumoniae.
   9957..10028   +  CDS            Mos (fragment): MOS_MOUSE - Experimental evidence at transcript level: Swiss-Prot protein existence level 2. From Mus musculus (Mouse).
  10094..10318   +  polyA_signal   bGH poly(A) signal: bovine growth hormone polyadenylation signal
  10387..10409   -  protein_bind   lac operator (fragment): The lac repressor binds to the lac operator to inhibit transcription in E. coli. This inhibition can be relieved by adding lactose or isopropyl-β-D-thiogalactopyranoside (IPTG). lac repressor encoded by lacI
  10413..10443   -  promoter       lac promoter: promoter for the E. coli lac operon
  10458..10479   -  protein_bind   CAP binding site: CAP binding activates transcription in the presence of cAMP. E. coli catabolite activator protein
  10492..10531   -  CDS            lacI (fragment): lac repressor; lacI; The lac repressor binds to the lac operator to inhibit transcription in E. coli. This inhibition can be relieved by adding lactose or isopropyl-β-D-thiogalactopyranoside (IPTG).
  10538..10662   -  protein_bind   attR1: mutant version of attR; recombination site for the Gateway® LR reaction LR Clonase™
  11016..11034   -  promoter       T7 promoter: promoter for bacteriophage T7 RNA polymerase
  11042..11197   +  CDS            lacZα (fragment): LacZα fragment of β-galactosidase; lacZ fragment
  11202..11630   +  rep_origin     f1 ori (sequence partly withheld): f1 bacteriophage origin of replication; arrow indicates direction of (+) strand synthesis
  11683..11787   +  promoter       AmpR promoter: bla
  11788..12648   +  CDS            AmpR: β-lactamase; bla; confers resistance to ampicillin, carbenicillin, and related antibiotics
  12819..13407   +  rep_origin     ori: high-copy-number ColE1/pMB1/pBR322/pUC origin of replication
  13590..13682   +  CDS            lacI (fragment): lac repressor; lacI; The lac repressor binds to the lac operator to inhibit transcription in E. coli. This inhibition can be relieved by adding lactose or isopropyl-β-D-thiogalactopyranoside (IPTG).
>Addgene plasmid #102890 | PB-tight-DDdCas9VPH-T2A-GFP-IRES-Neo | addgene full sequence | sequence record 198249 | Addgene NGS Result
TAATGTGAGTTAGCTCACTCATTAGGCACCCCAGGCTTTACACTTTATGCTTCCGGCTCGTATGTTGTGT
GGAATTGTGAGCGGATAACAATTTCACACAGGAAACAGCTATGACCATGATTACGCCAAGCGCGCAATTA
ACCCTCACTAAAGGGAACAAAAGCTGGATTAATTAAGCGGCCGCATACGCGTATACTAGATTAACCCTAG
AAAGATAATCATATTGTGACGTACGTTAAAGATAATCATGCGTAAAATTGACGCATGTGTTTTATCGGTC
TGTATATCGAGGTTTATTTATTAATTTGAATAGATATTAAGTTTTATTATATTTACACTTACATACTAAT
AATAAATTCAACAAACAATTTATTTATGTTTATTTATTTATTAAAAAAAAACAAAAACTCAAAATTTCTT
CTATAAAGTAACAAAACTTTTAACTAGAATTGAGCTGTTCGACCGGCAGGGAGCCGAACCTGCCTTCCTT
TTCGGCCTGGAACTAATCATATGTGGCCTGGAGAAACAGCTAAAGTGCGAAAGCGGCGGGCCGGCCGACG
CCCTTGACGATTTTGACTTAGACATGCTCCCAGCCGATGCCCTTGACGACTTTGACCTTGATATGCTGCC
TGCTGACGCTCTTGACGATTTTGACCTTGACATGCTCCCCGGGTAACTAGAATTGTAAATGCATTCAAAC
GTCGAGTTTACTCCCTATCAGTGATAGAGAACGTATGTCGAGTTTACTCCCTATCAGTGATAGAGAACGA
TGTCGAGTTTACTCCCTATCAGTGATAGAGAACGTATGTCGAGTTTACTCCCTATCAGTGATAGAGAACG
TATGTCGAGTTTACTCCCTATCAGTGATAGAGAACGTATGTCGAGTTTATCCCTATCAGTGATAGAGAAC
GTATGTCGAGTTTACTCCCTATCAGTGATAGAGAACGTATGTCGAGGTAGGCGTGTACGGTGGGAGGCCT
ATATAAGCAGAGCTCGTTTAGTGAACCGTCAGATCGCCTGGAGAAGGATCCGCGGCCGCGCCGGCTCTAG
ATCGCGAACGCGTGAATTGTAAATGCATTCAAACGTCGACGATAAAATAAAAGATTTTATTTAGTCTCCA
GAAAAAGGGGGGAATGAAAGACCCCACCTGTAGGTTTGGCAAGCTAGAGCCTCTGCTAACCATGTTCATG
CCTTCTTCTTTTTCCTACAGCTCCTGGGCAACGTGCTGGTTATTGTGCTGTCTCATCATTTTGGCAAAGA
ATTGGGATCCGCCACCATGATCAGTCTGATTGCGGCGTTAGCGGTAGATTACGTTATCGGCATGGAAAAC
GCCATGCCGTGGAACCTGCCTGCCGATCTCGCCTGGTTTAAACGCAACACCTTAAATAAACCCGTGATTA
TGGGCCGCCATACCTGGGAATCAATCGGTCGTCCGTTGCCAGGACGCAAAAATATTATCCTCAGCAGTCA
ACCGAGTACGGACGATCGCGTAACGTGGGTGAAGTCGGTGGATGAAGCCATCGCGGCGTGTGGTGACGTA
CCAGAAATCATGGTGATTGGCGGCGGTCGCGTTATTGAACAGTTCTTGCCAAAAGCGCAAAAACTGTATC
TGACGCATATCGACGCAGAAGTGGAAGGCGACACCCATTTCCCGGATTACGAGCCGGATGACTGGGAATC
GGTATTCAGCGAATTCCACGATGCTGATGCGCAGAACTCTCACAGCTATTGCTTTGAGATTCTGGAGCGG
CGAGGCTCCGGAACCGGTGCCACCATGTACCCATACGATGTTCCAGATTACGCTTCGCCGAAGAAAAAGC
GCAAGGTCGAAGCGTCCGACAAGAAGTACAGCATCGGCCTGGCCATCGGCACCAACTCTGTGGGCTGGGC
CGTGATCACCGACGAGTACAAGGTGCCCAGCAAGAAATTCAAGGTGCTGGGCAACACCGACCGGCACAGC
ATCAAGAAGAACCTGATCGGAGCCCTGCTGTTCGACAGCGGCGAAACAGCCGAGGCCACCCGGCTGAAGA
GAACCGCCAGAAGAAGATACACCAGACGGAAGAACCGGATCTGCTATCTGCAAGAGATCTTCAGCAACGA
GATGGCCAAGGTGGACGACAGCTTCTTCCACAGACTGGAAGAGTCCTTCCTGGTGGAAGAGGATAAGAAG
CACGAGCGGCACCCCATCTTCGGCAACATCGTGGACGAGGTGGCCTACCACGAGAAGTACCCCACCATCT
ACCACCTGAGAAAGAAACTGGTGGACAGCACCGACAAGGCCGACCTGCGGCTGATCTATCTGGCCCTGGC
CCACATGATCAAGTTCCGGGGCCACTTCCTGATCGAGGGCGACCTGAACCCCGACAACAGCGACGTGGAC
AAGCTGTTCATCCAGCTGGTGCAGACCTACAACCAGCTGTTCGAGGAAAACCCCATCAACGCCAGCGGCG
TGGACGCCAAGGCCATCCTGTCTGCCAGACTGAGCAAGAGCAGACGGCTGGAAAATCTGATCGCCCAGCT
GCCCGGCGAGAAGAAGAATGGCCTGTTCGGCAACCTGATTGCCCTGAGCCTGGGCCTGACCCCCAACTTC
AAGAGCAACTTCGACCTGGCCGAGGATGCCAAACTGCAGCTGAGCAAGGACACCTACGACGACGACCTGG
ACAACCTGCTGGCCCAGATCGGCGACCAGTACGCCGACCTGTTTCTGGCCGCCAAGAACCTGTCCGACGC
CATCCTGCTGAGCGACATCCTGAGAGTGAACACCGAGATCACCAAGGCCCCCCTGAGCGCCTCTATGATC
AAGAGATACGACGAGCACCACCAGGACCTGACCCTGCTGAAAGCTCTCGTGCGGCAGCAGCTGCCTGAGA
AGTACAAAGAGATTTTCTTCGACCAGAGCAAGAACGGCTACGCCGGCTACATTGACGGCGGAGCCAGCCA
GGAAGAGTTCTACAAGTTCATCAAGCCCATCCTGGAAAAGATGGACGGCACCGAGGAACTGCTCGTGAAG
CTGAACAGAGAGGACCTGCTGCGGAAGCAGCGGACCTTCGACAACGGCAGCATCCCCCACCAGATCCACC
TGGGAGAGCTGCACGCCATTCTGCGGCGGCAGGAAGATTTTTACCCATTCCTGAAGGACAACCGGGAAAA
GATCGAGAAGATCCTGACCTTCCGCATCCCCTACTACGTGGGCCCTCTGGCCAGGGGAAACAGCAGATTC
GCCTGGATGACCAGAAAGAGCGAGGAAACCATCACCCCCTGGAACTTCGAGGAAGTGGTGGACAAGGGCG
CTTCCGCCCAGAGCTTCATCGAGCGGATGACCAACTTCGATAAGAACCTGCCCAACGAGAAGGTGCTGCC
CAAGCACAGCCTGCTGTACGAGTACTTCACCGTGTATAACGAGCTGACCAAAGTGAAATACGTGACCGAG
GGAATGAGAAAGCCCGCCTTCCTGAGCGGCGAGCAGAAAAAGGCCATCGTGGACCTGCTGTTCAAGACCA
ACCGGAAAGTGACCGTGAAGCAGCTGAAAGAGGACTACTTCAAGAAAATCGAGTGCTTCGACTCCGTGGA
AATCTCCGGCGTGGAAGATCGGTTCAACGCCTCCCTGGGCACATACCACGATCTGCTGAAAATTATCAAG
GACAAGGACTTCCTGGACAATGAGGAAAACGAGGACATTCTGGAAGATATCGTGCTGACCCTGACACTGT
TTGAGGACAGAGAGATGATCGAGGAACGGCTGAAAACCTATGCCCACCTGTTCGACGACAAAGTGATGAA
GCAGCTGAAGCGGCGGAGATACACCGGCTGGGGCAGGCTGAGCCGGAAGCTGATCAACGGCATCCGGGAC
AAGCAGTCCGGCAAGACAATCCTGGATTTCCTGAAGTCCGACGGCTTCGCCAACAGAAACTTCATGCAGC
TGATCCACGACGACAGCCTGACCTTTAAAGAGGACATCCAGAAAGCCCAGGTGTCCGGCCAGGGCGATAG
CCTGCACGAGCACATTGCCAATCTGGCCGGCAGCCCCGCCATTAAGAAGGGCATCCTGCAGACAGTGAAG
GTGGTGGACGAGCTCGTGAAAGTGATGGGCCGGCACAAGCCCGAGAACATCGTGATCGAAATGGCCAGAG
AGAACCAGACCACCCAGAAGGGACAGAAGAACAGCCGCGAGAGAATGAAGCGGATCGAAGAGGGCATCAA
AGAGCTGGGCAGCCAGATCCTGAAAGAACACCCCGTGGAAAACACCCAGCTGCAGAACGAGAAGCTGTAC
CTGTACTACCTGCAGAATGGGCGGGATATGTACGTGGACCAGGAACTGGACATCAACCGGCTGTCCGACT
ACGATGTCGACGCCATCGTGCCTCAGAGCTTTCTGAAGGACGACTCCATCGACAACAAGGTGCTGACCAG
AAGCGACAAGAACCGGGGCAAGAGCGACAACGTGCCCTCCGAAGAGGTCGTGAAGAAGATGAAGAACTAC
TGGCGGCAGCTGCTGAACGCCAAGCTGATTACCCAGAGAAAGTTCGACAATCTGACCAAGGCCGAGAGAG
GCGGCCTGAGCGAACTGGATAAGGCCGGCTTCATCAAGAGACAGCTGGTGGAAACCCGGCAGATCACAAA
GCACGTGGCACAGATCCTGGACTCCCGGATGAACACTAAGTACGACGAGAATGACAAGCTGATCCGGGAA
GTGAAAGTGATCACCCTGAAGTCCAAGCTGGTGTCCGATTTCCGGAAGGATTTCCAGTTTTACAAAGTGC
GCGAGATCAACAACTACCACCACGCCCACGACGCCTACCTGAACGCCGTCGTGGGAACCGCCCTGATCAA
AAAGTACCCTAAGCTGGAAAGCGAGTTCGTGTACGGCGACTACAAGGTGTACGACGTGCGGAAGATGATC
GCCAAGAGCGAGCAGGAAATCGGCAAGGCTACCGCCAAGTACTTCTTCTACAGCAACATCATGAACTTTT
TCAAGACCGAGATTACCCTGGCCAACGGCGAGATCCGGAAGCGGCCTCTGATCGAGACAAACGGCGAAAC
CGGGGAGATCGTGTGGGATAAGGGCCGGGATTTTGCCACCGTGCGGAAAGTGCTGAGCATGCCCCAAGTG
AATATCGTGAAAAAGACCGAGGTGCAGACAGGCGGCTTCAGCAAAGAGTCTATCCTGCCCAAGAGGAACA
GCGATAAGCTGATCGCCAGAAAGAAGGACTGGGACCCTAAGAAGTACGGCGGCTTCGACAGCCCCACCGT
GGCCTATTCTGTGCTGGTGGTGGCCAAAGTGGAAAAGGGCAAGTCCAAGAAACTGAAGAGTGTGAAAGAG
CTGCTGGGGATCACCATCATGGAAAGAAGCAGCTTCGAGAAGAATCCCATCGACTTTCTGGAAGCCAAGG
GCTACAAAGAAGTGAAAAAGGACCTGATCATCAAGCTGCCTAAGTACTCCCTGTTCGAGCTGGAAAACGG
CCGGAAGAGAATGCTGGCCTCTGCCGGCGAACTGCAGAAGGGAAACGAACTGGCCCTGCCCTCCAAATAT
GTGAACTTCCTGTACCTGGCCAGCCACTATGAGAAGCTGAAGGGCTCCCCCGAGGATAATGAGCAGAAAC
AGCTGTTTGTGGAACAGCACAAGCACTACCTGGACGAGATCATCGAGCAGATCAGCGAGTTCTCCAAGAG
AGTGATCCTGGCCGACGCTAATCTGGACAAAGTGCTGTCCGCCTACAACAAGCACCGGGATAAGCCCATC
AGAGAGCAGGCCGAGAATATCATCCACCTGTTTACCCTGACCAATCTGGGAGCCCCTGCCGCCTTCAAGT
ACTTTGACACCACCATCGACCGGAAGAGGTACACCAGCACCAAAGAGGTGCTGGACGCCACCCTGATCCA
CCAGAGCATCACCGGCCTGTACGAGACACGGATCGACCTGTCTCAGCTGGGAGGCGACAGCCCCAAGAAG
AAGAGAAAGGTGGAGGCCAGCCTCGAGTGCGAAAGCGGCGGGCCGGCCGACGCCCTTGACGATTTTGACT
TAGACATGCTCCCAGCCGATGCCCTTGACGACTTTGACCTTGATATGCTGCCTGCTGACGCTCTTGACGA
TTTTGACCTTGACATGCTCCCCGGGTCACTACCCAGCGCTAGCGTCGAGTGCGAAAGCGGCGGGCCGGCC
GACGCCCTTGACGATTTTGACTTAGACATGCTCCCAGCCGATGCCCTTGACGACTTTGACCTTGATATGC
TGCCTGCTGACGCTCTTGACGATTTTGACCTTGACATGCTCCCCGGGTCACTACCCAGCGCTAGCGTCGA
GTGCGAAAGCGGCGGGCCGGCCGACGCCCTTGACGATTTTGACTTAGACATGCTCCCAGCCGATGCCCTT
GACGACTTTGACCTTGATATGCTGCCTGCTGACGCTCTTGACGATTTTGACCTTGACATGCTCCCCGGGT
CACTACCCAGCGCTAGCGTCGAGTGCGAAAGCGGCGGGCCGGCCGACGCCCTTGACGATTTTGACTTAGA
CATGCTCCCAGCCGATGCCCTTGACGACTTTGACCTTGATATGCTGCCTGCTGACGCTCTTGACGATTTT
GACCTTGACATGCTCCCCGGGTCACTACCCAGCGCTAGCGTCGAGTTCGAAGGCAGCGGCGGGCCTTCAG
GGCAGATCAGCAACCAGGCCCTGGCTCTGGCCCCTAGCTCCGCTCCAGTGCTGGCCCAGACTATGGTGCC
CTCTAGTGCTATGGTGCCTCTGGCCCAGCCACCTGCTCCAGCCCCTGTGCTGACCCCAGGACCACCCCAG
TCACTGAGCGCTCCAGTGCCCAAGTCTACACAGGCCGGCGAGGGGACTCTGAGTGAAGCTCTGCTGCACC
TGCAGTTCGACGCTGATGAGGACCTGGGAGCTCTGCTGGGGAACAGCACCGATCCCGGAGTGTTCACAGA
TCTGGCCTCCGTGGACAACTCTGAGTTTCAGCAGCTGCTGAATCAGGGCGTGTCCATGTCTCATAGTACA
GCCGAACCAATGCTGATGGAGTACCCCGAAGCCATTACCCGGCTGGTGACCGGCAGCCAGCGGCCCCCCG
ACCCCGCTCCAACTCCCCTGGGAACCAGCGGCCTGCCTAATGGGCTGTCCGGAGATGAAGACTTCTCAAG
CATCGCTGATATGGACTTTAGTGCCCTGCTGTCACAGATTTCCTCTAGTGGGCAGGGAGGAGGTGGAAGC
GGCTTCAGCGTGGACACCAGTGCCCTGCTGGACCTGTTCAGCCCCTCGGTGACCGTGCCCGACATGAGCC
TGCCTGACCTTGACAGCAGCCTGGCCAGTATCCAAGAGCTCCTGTCTCCCCAGGAGCCCCCCAGGCCTCC
CGAGGCAGAGAACAGCAGCCCGGATTCAGGGAAGCAGCTGGTGCACTACACAGCGCAGCCGCTGTTCCTG
CTGGACCCCGGCTCCGTGGACACCGGGAGCAACGACCTGCCGGTGCTGTTTGAGCTGGGAGAGGGCTCCT
ACTTCTCCGAAGGGGACGGCTTCGCCGAGGACCCCACCATCTCCCTGCTGACAGGCTCGGAGCCTCCCAA
AGCCAAGGACCCCACTGTCTCCTCTAGCGTCGACGGCTCCGGAGAGGGCAGAGGAAGTCTGCTAACATGC
GGTGACGTCGAGGAGAATCCTGGCCCAATCGATATGGTGAGCAAGGGCGAGGAGCTGTTCACCGGGGTGG
TGCCCATCCTGGTCGAGCTGGACGGCGACGTAAACGGCCACAAGTTCAGCGTGTCCGGCGAGGGCGAGGG
CGATGCCACCTACGGCAAGCTGACCCTGAAGTTCATCTGCACCACCGGCAAGCTGCCCGTGCCCTGGCCC
ACCCTCGTGACCACCCTGACCTACGGCGTGCAGTGCTTCAGCCGCTACCCCGACCACATGAAGCAGCACG
ACTTCTTCAAGTCCGCCATGCCCGAAGGCTACGTCCAGGAGCGCACCATCTTCTTCAAGGACGACGGCAA
CTACAAGACCCGCGCCGAGGTGAAGTTCGAGGGCGACACCCTGGTGAACCGCATCGAGCTGAAGGGCATC
GACTTCAAGGAGGACGGCAACATCCTGGGGCACAAGCTGGAGTACAACTACAACAGCCACAACGTCTATA
TCATGGCCGACAAGCAGAAGAACGGCATCAAGGTGAACTTCAAGATCCGCCACAACATCGAGGACGGCAG
CGTGCAGCTCGCCGACCACTACCAGCAGAACACCCCCATCGGCGACGGCCCCGTGCTGCTGCCCGACAAC
CACTACCTGAGCACCCAGTCCGCCCTGAGCAAAGACCCCAACGAGAAGCGCGATCACATGGTCCTGCTGG
AGTTCGTGACCGCCGCCGGGATCACTCTCGGCATGGACGAGCTGTACAAGTAATTTAAAGAATTCCGCCC
CCCCCCCCTCTCCCTCCCCCCCCCCTAACGTTACTGGCCGAAGCCGCTTGGAATAAGGCCGGTGTGCGTT
TGTCTATATGTTATTTTCCACCATATTGCCGTCTTTTGGCAATGTGAGGGCCCGGAAACCTGGCCCTGTC
TTCTTGACGAGCATTCCTAGGGGTCTTTCCCCTCTCGCCAAAGGAATGCAAGGTCTGTTGAATGTCGTGA
AGGAAGCAGTTCCTCTGGAAGCTTCTTGAAGACAAACAACGTCTGTAGCGACCCTTTGCAGGCAGCGGAA
CCCCCCACCTGGCGACAGGTGCCTCTGCGGCCAAAAGCCACGTGTATAAGATACACCTGCAAAGGCGGCA
CAACCCCAGTGCCACGTTGTGAGTTGGATAGTTGTGGAAAGAGTCAAATGGCTCTCCTCAAGCGTATTCA
ACAAGGGGCTGAAGGATGCCCAGAAGGTACCCCATTGTATGGGATCTGATCTGGGGCCTCGGTGCACATG
CTTTACATGTGTTTAGTCGAGGTTAAAAAAACGTCTAGGCCCCCCGAACCACGGGGACGTGGTTTTCCTT
TGAAAAACACGATGATAAGCTTGCCACAACCATGGCTGAACAAGATGGATTGCACGCAGGTTCTCCGGCC
GCTTGGGTGGAGAGGCTATTCGGCTATGACTGGGCACAACAGACAATCGGCTGCTCTGATGCCGCCGTGT
TCCGGCTGTCAGCGCAGGGGCGCCCGGTTCTTTTTGTCAAGACCGACCTGTCCGGTGCCCTGAATGAACT
GCAGGACGAGGCAGCGCGGCTATCGTGGCTGGCCACGACGGGCGTTCCTTGCGCAGCTGTGCTCGACGTT
GTCACTGAAGCGGGAAGGGACTGGCTGCTATTGGGCGAAGTGCCGGGGCAGGATCTCCTGTCATCTCACC
TTGCTCCTGCCGAGAAAGTATCCATCATGGCTGATGCAATGCGGCGGCTGCATACGCTTGATCCGGCTAC
CTGCCCATTCGACCACCAAGCGAAACATCGCATCGAGCGAGCACGTACTCGGATGGAAGCCGGTCTTGTC
GATCAGGATGATCTGGACGAAGAGCATCAGGGGCTCGCGCCAGCCGAACTGTTCGCCAGGCTCAAGGCGC
GCATGCCCGACGGCGAGGATCTCGTCGTGACCCATGGCGATGCCTGCTTGCCGAATATCATGGTGGAAAA
TGGCCGCTTTTCTGGATTCATCGACTGTGGCCGGCTGGGTGTGGCGGACCGCTATCAGGACATAGCGTTG
GCTACCCGTGATATTGCTGAAGAGCTTGGCGGCGAATGGGCTGACCGCTTCCTCGTGCTTTACGGTATCG
CCGCTCCCGATTCGCAGCGCATCGCCTTCTATCGCCTTCTTGACGAGTTCTTCTGAGCGGGATCGGCTAG
AGTCGACCCGGACGGGACGCTCCTGCGCCTGATACAGAACGAATTGCTTGCAGGCATCTCATGAGTGTGT
CTTCCCGTTTTCCGCCTGAGGTCACTGCGTGGATGGAGCGCTGGCGCCTGCTGCGCGACGGCGAGCTGCT
CACCACCCACTCGAGGGCTGCAGCGCTGCAGAGGCCGAGTGCAGAACTGCTCCAAAGGGACCTCAAGGCT
TTCCGAGGGACACTAGGCTGACTCCATCGAGCCAGTGTAGAGATAAGCTTATCGATGATCTAGAGCTCGC
TGATCAGCCTCGACTGTGCCTTCTAGTTGCCAGCCATCTGTTGTTTGCCCCTCCCCCGTGCCTTCCTTGA
CCCTGGAAGGTGCCACTCCCACTGTCCTTTCCTAATAAAATGAGGAAATTGCATCGCATTGTCTGAGTAG
GTGTCATTCTATTCTGGGGGGTGGGGTGGGGCAGGACAGCAAGGGGGAGGATTGGGAAGACAATAGCAGG
CATGCTGGGGATGCGGTGGGCTCTATGGCTTCTGAGGCGGAAAGAACCTGCAGCCCAAGCTTGGCGTAAT
CATGGTCATAGCTGTTTCCTGTGTGAAATTGTTATCCGCTCACAATTCCACACAACATACGAGCCGGAAG
CATAAAGTGTAAAGCCTGGGGTGCCTAATGAGTGAGCTAACTCACATTAATTGCGTTGCGCTCACTGCCC
GCTTTCCAGTCGGGAAACCTGTCGTGCCAGCGGATCCCATAGTGACTGGATATGTTGTGTTTTACAGTAT
TATGTAGTCTGTTTTTTATGCAAAATCTAATTTAATATATTGATATTTATATCATTTTACGTTTCTCGTT
CAGCTTTTTTGTACAAACTTGTGCTAGCATTCTAGTTGATATCTATAACAAGAAAATATATATATAATAA
GTTATCACGTAAGTAGAACATGAAATAACAATATAATTATCGTATGAGTTAAATCTTAAAAGTCACGTAA
AAGATAATCATGCGTCATTTTGACTCACGCGGTCGTTATAGTTCAAAATCAGTGACACTTACCGCATTGA
CAAGCACGCCTCACGGGAGCTCCAAGCGGCGACTGAGATGTCCTAAATGCACAGCGACGGATTCGCGCTA
TTTAGAAAGAGAGAGCAATATTTCAAGAATGCATGCGTCAATTTTACGCAGACTATCTTTCTAGGGTTAA
TCTAGAATGGCGCGCCCCAATTCGCCCTATAGTGAGTCGTATTACGCGCGCTCACTGGCCGTCGTTTTAC
AACGTCGTGACTGGGAAAACCCTGGCGTTACCCAACTTAATCGCCTTGCAGCACATCCCCCTTTCGCCAG
CTGGCGTAATAGCGAAGAGGCCCGCACCGATCGCCCTTCCCAACAGTTGCGCAGCCTGAATGGCGAATGG
G
[124 nt withheld, positions 11202-11325]
C
[91 nt withheld, positions 11327-11417]
A
[49 nt withheld, positions 11419-11467]
CCTTTGACGTTGGAGTCCACGTTCTTT
[37 nt withheld, positions 11495-11531]
ACCCTATCTCGGTCTATTCTTTTGATTTATAAGGGATTTTGCCGATTTCGGCCTATTGGTTAAAAAATGA
GCTGATTTAACAAAAATTTAACGCGAATTTTAACAAAATATTAACGCTTACAATTTAGGTGGCACTTTTC
GGGGAAATGTGCGCGGAACCCCTATTTGTTTATTTTTCTAAATACATTCAAATATGTATCCGCTCATGAG
ACAATAACCCTGATAAATGCTTCAATAATATTGAAAAAGGAAGAGTATGAGTATTCAACATTTCCGTGTC
GCCCTTATTCCCTTTTTTGCGGCATTTTGCCTTCCTGTTTTTGCTCACCCAGAAACGCTGGTGAAAGTAA
AAGATGCTGAAGATCAGTTGGGTGCACGAGTGGGTTACATCGAACTGGATCTCAACAGCGGTAAGATCCT
TGAGAGTTTTCGCCCCGAAGAACGTTTTCCAATGATGAGCACTTTTAAAGTTCTGCTATGTGGCGCGGTA
TTATCCCGTATTGACGCCGGGCAAGAGCAACTCGGTCGCCGCATACACTATTCTCAGAATGACTTGGTTG
AGTACTCACCAGTCACAGAAAAGCATCTTACGGATGGCATGACAGTAAGAGAATTATGCAGTGCTGCCAT
AACCATGAGTGATAACACTGCGGCCAACTTACTTCTGACAACGATCGGAGGACCGAAGGAGCTAACCGCT
TTTTTGCACAACATGGGGGATCATGTAACTCGCCTTGATCGTTGGGAACCGGAGCTGAATGAAGCCATAC
CAAACGACGAGCGTGACACCACGATGCCTGTAGCAATGGCAACAACGTTGCGCAAACTATTAACTGGCGA
ACTACTTACTCTAGCTTCCCGGCAACAATTAATAGACTGGATGGAGGCGGATAAAGTTGCAGGACCACTT
CTGCGCTCGGCCCTTCCGGCTGGCTGGTTTATTGCTGATAAATCTGGAGCCGGTGAGCGTGGGTCTCGCG
GTATCATTGCAGCACTGGGGCCAGATGGTAAGCCCTCCCGTATCGTAGTTATCTACACGACGGGGAGTCA
GGCAACTATGGATGAACGAAATAGACAGATCGCTGAGATAGGTGCCTCACTGATTAAGCATTGGTAACTG
TCAGACCAAGTTTACTCATATATACTTTAGATTGATTTAAAACTTCATTTTTAATTTAAAAGGATCTAGG
TGAAGATCCTTTTTGATAATCTCATGACCAAAATCCCTTAACGTGAGTTTTCGTTCCACTGAGCGTCAGA
CCCCGTAGAAAAGATCAAAGGATCTTCTTGAGATCCTTTTTTTCTGCGCGTAATCTGCTGCTTGCAAACA
AAAAAACCACCGCTACCAGCGGTGGTTTGTTTGCCGGATCAAGAGCTACCAACTCTTTTTCCGAAGGTAA
CTGGCTTCAGCAGAGCGCAGATACCAAATACTGTTCTTCTAGTGTAGCCGTAGTTAGGCCACCACTTCAA
GAACTCTGTAGCACCGCCTACATACCTCGCTCTGCTAATCCTGTTACCAGTGGCTGCTGCCAGTGGCGAT
AAGTCGTGTCTTACCGGGTTGGACTCAAGACGATAGTTACCGGATAAGGCGCAGCGGTCGGGCTGAACGG
GGGGTTCGTGCACACAGCCCAGCTTGGAGCGAACGACCTACACCGAACTGAGATACCTACAGCGTGAGCT
ATGAGAAAGCGCCACGCTTCCCGAAGGGAGAAAGGCGGACAGGTATCCGGTAAGCGGCAGGGTCGGAACA
GGAGAGCGCACGAGGGAGCTTCCAGGGGGAAACGCCTGGTATCTTTATAGTCCTGTCGGGTTTCGCCACC
TCTGACTTGAGCGTCGATTTTTGTGATGCTCGTCAGGGGGGCGGAGCCTATGGAAAAACGCCAGCAACGC
GGCCTTTTTACGGTTCCTGGCCTTTTGCTGGCCTTTTGCTCACATGTTCTTTCCTGCGTTATCCCCTGAT
TCTGTGGATAACCGTATTACCGCCTTTGAGTGAGCTGATACCGCTCGCCGCAGCCGAACGACCGAGCGCA
GCGAGTCAGTGAGCGAGGAAGCGGAAGAGCGCCCAATACGCAAACCGCCTCTCCCCGCGCGTTGGCCGAT
TCATTAATGCAGCTGGCACGACAGGTTTCCCGACTGGAAAGCGGGCAGTGAGCGCAACGCAAT
